>Addgene plasmid #121809 | KA401: pMVP (L3-L2) pA; RIP::TETa-pA | addgene full sequence | sequence record 237336 | Addgene NGS Result
CTTTCCTGCGTTATCCCCTGATTCTGTGGATAACCGTATTACCGCCTTTGAGTGAGCTGATACCGCTCGC
CGCAGCCGAACGACCGAGCGCAGCGAGTCAGTGAGCGAGGAAGCGGAAGAGCGCCCAATACGCAAACCGC
CTCTCCCCGCGCGTTGGCCGATTCATTAATGCAGCTGGCACGACAGGTTTCCCGACTGGAAAGCGGGCAG
TGAGCGCAACGCAATTAATACGCGTACCGCTAGCCAGGAAGAGTTTGTAGAAACGCAAAAAGGCCATCCG
TCAGGATGGCCTTCTGCTTAGTTTGATGCCTGGCAGTTTATGGCGGGCGTCCTGCCCGCCACCCTCCGGG
CCGTTGCTTCACAACGTTCAAATCCGCTCCCGGCGGATTTGTCCTACTCAGGAGAGCGTTCACCGACAAA
CAACAGATAAAACGAAAGGCCCAGTCTTCCGACTGAGCCTTTCGTTTTATTTGATGCCTGGCAGTTCCCT
ACTCTCGCGTTAACGCTAGCATGGATGTTTTCCCAGTCACGACGTTGTAAAACGACGGCCAGTCTTAAGC
TCGGGCCCCAAATAATGATTTTATTTTGACTGATAGTGACCTGTTCGTTGCAACAAATTGATGAGCAATG
CTTTTTTATAATGCCAACTTTGTATAATAAAGTTGAGATCAACAAAGCTTCCTAGCTCGATTTAAATAGA
TAACTGACTAGAGGATCATAATCAGCCATACCACATTTGTAGAGGTTTTACTTGCTTTAAAAAACCTCCC
ACACCTCCCCCTGAACCTGAAACATAAAATGAATGCAATTGTTGTTGTTAACTTGTTTATTGCAGCTTAT
AATGGTTACAAATAAAGCAATAGCATCACAAATTTCACAAATAAAGCATTTTTTTCACTGCCTCGAGTCT
AGACTGAGCAAGAATCCAGCTATCAATAGAAACTATGAAACAGTTCCAGGGACAAAGATACCAGGTCCCC
AACAACTGCAACTTTCTGGGAAATGAGGTGGAAAATGCTCAGCCAAGGAAAAAGAGGGCCTTACCCTCTC
TGGGACAATGATTGTGCTGTGAACTGCTTCATCAGGCCATCTGGCCCCTTGTTAATAATCTAATTACCCT
AGGTCTAAGTAGAGTTGTTGACGTCCAATGAGCGCTTTCTGCAGACTTAGCACTAGGCAAGTGTTTGGAA
ATTACAGCTTCAGCCCCTCTCGCCATCTGCCTACCTACCCCTCCTAGAGCCCTTAATGGGCCAAACGGCA
AAGTCCAGGGGGCAGAGAGGAGGTGCTTTGGACTATAAAGCTAGTGGAGACCCAGTAACTCCCAACCCTA
AGTGACCAGCTACGAATTCGACTGGCGCGCCACCATGTCCAGACTGGACAAGAGCAAAGTCATAAACGGC
GCTCTGGAATTACTCAATGGAGTCGGTATCGAAGGCCTGACGACAAGGAAACTCGCTCAAAAGCTGGGAG
TTGAGCAGCCTACCCTGTACTGGCACGTGAAGAACAAGCGGGCCCTGCTCGATGCCCTGCCAATCGAGAT
GCTGGACAGGCATCATACCCACTTCTGCCCCCTGGAAGGCGAGTCATGGCAAGACTTTCTGCGGAACAAC
GCCAAGTCATTCCGCTGTGCTCTCCTCTCACATCGCGACGGGGCTAAAGTGCATCTCGGCACCCGCCCAA
CAGAGAAACAGTACGAAACCCTGGAAAATCAGCTCGCGTTCCTGTGTCAGCAAGGCTTCTCCCTGGAGAA
CGCACTGTACGCTCTGTCCGCCGTGGGCCACTTTACACTGGGCTGCGTATTGGAGGAACAGGAGCATCAA
GTAGCAAAAGAGGAAAGAGAGACACCTACCACCGATTCTATGCCCCCACTTCTGAGACAAGCAATTGAGC
TGTTCGACCGGCAGGGAGCCGAACCTGCCTTCCTTTTCGGCCTGGAACTAATCATATGTGGCCTGGAGAA
ACAGCTAAAGTGCGAAAGCGGCGGGCCGGCCGACGCCCTTGACGATTTTGACTTAGACATGCTCCCAGCC
GATGCCCTTGACGACTTTGACCTTGATATGCTGCCTGCTGACGCTCTTGACGATTTTGACCTTGACATGC
TCCCCGGGTAACTAAGTAAGAATCCAGACATGATAAGATACATTGATGAGTTTGGACAAACCACAACTAG
AATGCAGTGAAAAAAATGCTTTATTTGTGAAATTTGTGATGCTATTGCTTTATTTGTAACCATTATAAGC
TGCAATAAACAAGTTAACAACAACAATTGCATTCATTTTATGTTTCAGGTTCAGGGGGAGGTGTGGGAGG
TTTTTTAAAGCAAGTAAAACCTCTACAAATGTGGTATGGCTGATTATGATCCTGCAAGCCTCGTCGTCCT
GGCCGGACCACGCTATCTGTGCAAGGTCCCCGGCCCCGGACGCGCGCTCCATGAGCAGAGCGCCCGCCGC
CGAGGCGAAGACTCGGGCGGCGCCCTGCCCGTCCCACCAGGTCAACAGGCGGTAACCGGCCTCTTCATCG
GGAATGCGCGCGACCTTCAGCATCGCCGGCATGTCCCCCTGGCGGACGGGAAGTATCCAGCTCGACCAGG
CTTGTCGACTCGAAGAACCCAGCTTTCTTGTACAAAGTTGGCATTATAAGAAAGCATTGCTTATCAATTT
GTTGCAACGAACAGGTCACTATCAGTCAAAATAAAATCATTATTTGCCATCCAGCTGCAGGGCGGCCGCG
ATATCCCCTATAGTGAGTCGTATTACATGGTCATAGCTGTTTCCTGGCAGCTCTGGCCCGTGTCTCAAAA
TCTCTGATGTTACATTGCACAAGATAAAAATATATCATCATGAACAATAAAACTGTCTGCTTACATAAAC
AGTAATACAAGGGGTGTTATGAGCCATATTCAACGGGAAACGTCGAGGCCGCGATTAAATTCCAACATGG
ATGCTGATTTATATGGGTATAAATGGGCTCGCGATAATGTCGGGCAATCAGGTGCGACAATCTATCGCTT
GTATGGGAAGCCCGATGCGCCAGAGTTGTTTCTGAAACATGGCAAAGGTAGCGTTGCCAATGATGTTACA
GATGAGATGGTCAGACTAAACTGGCTGACGGAATTTATGCCTCTTCCGACCATCAAGCATTTTATCCGTA
CTCCTGATGATGCATGGTTACTCACCACTGCGATCCCCGGAAAAACAGCATTCCAGGTATTAGAAGAATA
TCCTGATTCAGGTGAAAATATTGTTGATGCGCTGGCAGTGTTCCTGCGCCGGTTGCATTCGATTCCTGTT
TGTAATTGTCCTTTTAACAGCGATCGCGTATTTCGTCTCGCTCAGGCGCAATCACGAATGAATAACGGTT
TGGTTGATGCGAGTGATTTTGATGACGAGCGTAATGGCTGGCCTGTTGAACAAGTCTGGAAAGAAATGCA
TAAACTTTTGCCATTCTCACCGGATTCAGTCGTCACTCATGGTGATTTCTCACTTGATAACCTTATTTTT
GACGAGGGGAAATTAATAGGTTGTATTGATGTTGGACGAGTCGGAATCGCAGACCGATACCAGGATCTTG
CCATCCTATGGAACTGCCTCGGTGAGTTTTCTCCTTCATTACAGAAACGGCTTTTTCAAAAATATGGTAT
TGATAATCCTGATATGAATAAATTGCAGTTTCATTTGATGCTCGATGAGTTTTTCTAATCAGAATTGGTT
AATTGGTTGTAACACTGGCAGAGCATTACGCTGACTTGACGGGACGGCGCAAGCTCATGACCAAAATCCC
TTAACGTGAGTTACGCGTCGTTCCACTGAGCGTCAGACCCCGTAGAAAAGATCAAAGGATCTTCTTGAGA
TCCTTTTTTTCTGCGCGTAATCTGCTGCTTGCAAACAAAAAAACCACCGCTACCAGCGGTGGTTTGTTTG
CCGGATCAAGAGCTACCAACTCTTTTTCCGAAGGTAACTGGCTTCAGCAGAGCGCAGATACCAAATACTG
TTCTTCTAGTGTAGCCGTAGTTAGGCCACCACTTCAAGAACTCTGTAGCACCGCCTACATACCTCGCTCT
GCTAATCCTGTTACCAGTGGCTGCTGCCAGTGGCGATAAGTCGTGTCTTACCGGGTTGGACTCAAGACGA
TAGTTACCGGATAAGGCGCAGCGGTCGGGCTGAACGGGGGGTTCGTGCACACAGCCCAGCTTGGAGCGAA
CGACCTACACCGAACTGAGATACCTACAGCGTGAGCTATGAGAAAGCGCCACGCTTCCCGAAGGGAGAAA
GGCGGACAGGTATCCGGTAAGCGGCAGGGTCGGAACAGGAGAGCGCACGAGGGAGCTTCCAGGGGGAAAC
GCCTGGTATCTTTATAGTCCTGTCGGGTTTCGCCACCTCTGACTTGAGCGTCGATTTTTGTGATGCTCGT
CAGGGGGGCGGAGCCTATGGAAAAACGCCAGCAACGCGGCCTTTTTACGGTTCCTGGCCTTTTGCTGGCC
TTTTGCTCACATGTT
Features (pLannotate 1.2.2; 16 found; start..end, strand, type, name):
    121..213     +  CDS            lacI (fragment): lac repressor; lacI; The lac repressor binds to the lac operator to inhibit transcription in E. coli. This inhibition can be relieved by adding lactose or isopropyl-β-D-thiogalactopyranoside (IPTG).
    268..295     -  terminator     rrnB T2 terminator: transcription terminator T2 from the E. coli rrnB gene
    427..470     +  terminator     rrnB T1 terminator: Escherichia coli rrnB; transcription terminator T1 from the E. coli rrnB gene
    517..553     -  CDS            lacZα (fragment): LacZα fragment of β-galactosidase; lacZ fragment
    570..665     +  protein_bind   attL3: mutant version of attL; recombination site for the Gateway® LR reaction LR Clonase™
    714..797     +  CDS            large T antigen (fragment): large T antigen from SV40 (simian virus 40)
    820..901     +  polyA_signal   SV40 poly(A) signal: SV40 polyadenylation signal
   1365..2062    +  CDS            rtTA3 (fragment): reverse tetracycline transactivator 3 activates expression from Tet-responsive promoters in the presence of doxycycline
   1992..2102    +  CDS            VP48: 3 tandem repeats of the minimal activation domain of herpes simplex virus VP16 (Cheng et al., 2013)
   2134..2255    -  polyA_signal   SV40 poly(A) signal: SV40 polyadenylation signal
   2278..2361    -  CDS            large T antigen (fragment): large T antigen from SV40 (simian virus 40)
   2355..2585    -  CDS            str (fragment): STR_KLEPN - Protein inferred from homology: Swiss-Prot protein existence level 3. The aminoglycoside phosphotransferases achieve inactivation of their antibiotic substrates by phosphorylation. From Klebsiella pneumoniae.
   2607..2706    -  protein_bind   attL2: mutant version of attL; recombination site for the Gateway® LR reaction LR Clonase™
   2737..2755    -  promoter       T7 promoter: promoter for bacteriophage T7 RNA polymerase
   2889..3698    +  CDS            KanR: aminoglycoside phosphotransferase; aph(3')-Ia; confers resistance to kanamycin in bacteria or G418 (Geneticin®) in eukaryotes
   3845..4433    +  rep_origin     ori: high-copy-number ColE1/pMB1/pBR322/pUC origin of replication
