[The description below was written by a language model from this plasmid's Addgene catalogue record and pLannotate feature annotations shown in this document.]
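Description:
KA401: pMVP (L3-L2) pA; RIP::TETa-pA is a Gateway entry plasmid from the pMVP modular cloning platform, built on the Invitrogen pDONR221 P3-P2 backbone. It is maintained in E. coli at high copy through a ColE1/pUC-type origin and selected with kanamycin via the KanR (aminoglycoside phosphotransferase) gene. Upstream of the cassette, rrnB T1 and T2 terminators insulate the insert from read-through transcription, and M13 priming sites flank it for sequencing. The small lacI, lacZα, large T antigen and str fragments in the annotation appear to be backbone remnants or partial homology matches, not functional genes.

The roughly 1.9 kb synthetic insert lies between attL3 and attL2 recombination sites, so in a 3- or 4-component MultiSite Gateway Pro LR reaction it occupies the final position, downstream of the gene of interest. Directly after attL3 is an SV40 polyadenylation signal that terminates the transcript of the upstream gene supplied by the other entry modules. This is followed by a second, independent expression unit: RIP driving TETa, closed by another SV40 poly(A) signal. The RIP promoter is named in the catalogue entry but not annotated in the feature table; it presumably occupies the unannotated gap between the first poly(A) signal and the transactivator coding sequence. TETa is derived from the Tet-On Advanced system and is detected as an rtTA-type reverse tetracycline transactivator with a C-terminal domain of three minimal VP16 activation repeats; it activates Tet-responsive promoters in the presence of doxycycline. The module thus lets users add a RIP-driven doxycycline-responsive transactivator to an assembled expression vector in a single recombination step.
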