Addgene plasmid #121809: KA401: pMVP (L3-L2) pA; RIP::TETa-pA
Purpose: pMVP L3-L2 entry plasmid, contains polyA + RIP-TETa-polyA for 3- or 4-component MultiSite Gateway Pro assembly. Adds RIP-driven TETa downstream of gene of interest.
Depositing lab: Christopher Newgard. Depositing organization: Duke University. Publication: Creation of versatile cloning platforms for transgene expression and dCas9-based epigenome editing. Haldeman JM, Conway AE, Arlotto ME, Slentz DH, Muoio DM, Becker TC, Newgard CB. Nucleic Acids Res. 2018 Dec 27. pii: 5264291. doi: 10.1093/nar/gky1286. PubMed 30590691.
Backbone
  Vector backbone: pDONR221 P3-P2
  Backbone manufacturer: Invitrogen
  Backbone size w/o insert (bp): 2555
  Vector type: Synthetic Biology ; pMVP Gateway Entry Plasmid
Growth in bacteria
  Bacterial resistance: Kanamycin, 50 μg/mL
  Growth temperature: 37°C
  Growth strain: DH5alpha
  Copy number: High Copy
Gene/Insert
  Gene/Insert name: polyA + RIP::TETa-polyA
  Species: Synthetic
  Insert size (bp): 1940
  Cloning method: Gateway Cloning
  Sequencing primers: 5′ M13F; 3′ M13R
Terms and licenses: Academic/Nonprofit Terms; Industry Terms: Not Available to Industry
Depositor comments: TETa sequence derived from Tet-On Advanced system (Clontech)
How to cite: KA401: pMVP (L3-L2) pA; RIP::TETa-pA was a gift from Christopher Newgard (Addgene plasmid # 121809 ; http://n2t.net/addgene:121809 ; RRID:Addgene_121809)
